Addgene plasmid #174393: pcDNA3.1-Flag-stm2585-gp130
Purpose: Chimera of codon-optimized stm2585 (sarA/steE) and human gp130 sequence.
Depositing lab: Dennis Ko. Depositing organization: Duke University. Publication: The Salmonella Secreted Effector SarA/SteE Mimics Cytokine Receptor Signaling to Activate STAT3. Gibbs KD, Washington EJ, Jaslow SL, Bourgeois JS, Foster MW, Guo R, Brennan RG, Ko DC. Cell Host Microbe. 2020 Jan 8;27(1):129-139.e4. doi: 10.1016/j.chom.2019.11.012. Epub 2019 Dec 31. PubMed 31901521.
Backbone
  Vector backbone: pcDNA3.1
  Vector type: Mammalian Expression
Growth in bacteria
  Bacterial resistance: Ampicillin, 100 μg/mL
  Growth temperature: 37°C
  Growth strain: DH5alpha
  Copy number: High Copy
Gene/Insert
  Gene/Insert name: sarA-IL6ST chimera (alt name: stm2585-gp130 chimera)
  Species: S. enterica ser. Typhimurium
  Insert size (bp): 567
  Mutation: 140-177 of sarA replaced with homologous IL6ST sequence
  Tag / fusion protein: Flag (N terminal on insert)
Resource information
  A portion of this plasmid was derived from a plasmid made by: GenScript
Terms and licenses: Academic/Nonprofit Terms; Industry Terms: Not Available to Industry
How to cite: pcDNA3.1-Flag-stm2585-gp130 was a gift from Dennis Ko (Addgene plasmid # 174393 ; http://n2t.net/addgene:174393 ; RRID:Addgene_174393)
