[The description below was written by a language model from this plasmid's Addgene catalogue record and pLannotate feature annotations shown in this document.]
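Description:
pcDNA3.1-Flag-stm2585-gp130 is a mammalian expression plasmid of about 6 kb built on the pcDNA3.1 backbone. It is propagated in E. coli through a high-copy ColE1/pUC-type origin and selected with ampicillin via the AmpR (β-lactamase) gene and its own promoter. The backbone also carries an f1 phage origin for single-stranded DNA production. An SV40 early promoter drives the neomycin/kanamycin phosphotransferase gene, terminated by an SV40 polyadenylation signal, which would allow G418 selection of stably transfected mammalian cells. Several small annotated fragments (truncated HIV-1 LTR, ble, lacI, lac promoter/operator, bom) appear to be backbone remnants or short similarity hits rather than functional parts of the design.

The payload is a 567 bp, codon-optimized open reading frame encoding the Salmonella enterica serovar Typhimurium secreted effector SarA (also called SteE or stm2585). Positions 140–177 of sarA have been replaced with the homologous sequence from human IL6ST, which encodes gp130, and a Flag tag is fused at the N terminus for detection or immunoprecipitation. Expression is driven by the CMV immediate-early enhancer and promoter and terminated by the bovine growth hormone poly(A) signal. A T7 promoter upstream of the insert permits in vitro transcription or serves as a sequencing primer site. The feature table annotates only the sarA-matching coding region and does not separately mark the Flag tag or the gp130 segment.

The associated study reports that SarA/SteE mimics cytokine receptor signalling to activate STAT3. This chimera is therefore presumably used in transfected mammalian cells to test whether the gp130 sequence can functionally substitute for the corresponding SarA region.
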