Features (pLannotate 1.2.2; 20 found; start..end, strand, type, name):
    152..531     +  enhancer       CMV enhancer: human cytomegalovirus immediate early enhancer
    532..735     +  promoter       CMV promoter: human cytomegalovirus (CMV) immediate early promoter
    731..764     +  LTR            5' LTR (truncated) (fragment): truncated 5' long terminal repeat (LTR) from HIV-1
    780..798     +  promoter       T7 promoter: promoter for bacteriophage T7 RNA polymerase
    885..1424    +  CDS            sarA: SARA_SALT1 - Also known as gogC From Salmonella typhimurium (strain 14028s / SGSC 2262).
   1504..1728    +  polyA_signal   bGH poly(A) signal: bovine growth hormone polyadenylation signal
   1732..1753    +  promoter       SV40 promoter (fragment): SV40 enhancer and early promoter
   1774..2202    +  rep_origin     f1 ori (sequence partly withheld): f1 bacteriophage origin of replication; arrow indicates direction of (+) strand synthesis
   2216..2545    +  promoter       SV40 promoter: SV40 enhancer and early promoter
   2612..3403    +  CDS            neo: KKA2_KLEPN - Also known as kan, nptII. Experimental evidence at protein level: Swiss-Prot protein existence level 1. Resistance to kanamycin, neomycin, paromomycin, ribostamycin, butirosin and gentamicin B. From Klebsiella pneumoniae.
   3427..3585    +  CDS            ble (fragment): BLE_KLEPN - Experimental evidence at protein level: Swiss-Prot protein existence level 1. Binding protein with a strong affinity to the bleomycin family of antibiotics. Binds to CL990; an antimitotic-antibiotic compound. From Klebsiella pneumoniae.
   3580..3701    +  polyA_signal   SV40 poly(A) signal: SV40 polyadenylation signal
   3774..3790    -  protein_bind   lac operator: The lac repressor binds to the lac operator to inhibit transcription in E. coli. This inhibition can be relieved by adding lactose or isopropyl-β-D-thiogalactopyranoside (IPTG). lac repressor encoded by lacI
   3798..3828    -  promoter       lac promoter: promoter for the E. coli lac operon
   3843..3864    -  protein_bind   CAP binding site: CAP binding activates transcription in the presence of cAMP. E. coli catabolite activator protein
   3877..3969    -  CDS            lacI (fragment): lac repressor; lacI; The lac repressor binds to the lac operator to inhibit transcription in E. coli. This inhibition can be relieved by adding lactose or isopropyl-β-D-thiogalactopyranoside (IPTG).
   4152..4740    -  rep_origin     ori: high-copy-number ColE1/pMB1/pBR322/pUC origin of replication
   4911..5771    -  CDS            AmpR: β-lactamase; bla; confers resistance to ampicillin, carbenicillin, and related antibiotics
   5772..5876    -  promoter       AmpR promoter: bla
   5935..5987    -  misc_feature   bom (fragment): basis of mobility region from pBR322
>Addgene plasmid #174393 | pcDNA3.1-Flag-stm2585-gp130 | addgene full sequence | sequence record 341882 | Addgene NGS Result
CTCCCTGCTTGTGTGTTGGAGGTCGCTGAGTAGTGCGCGAGCAAAATTTAAGCTACAACAAGGCAAGGCT
TGACCGACAATTGCATGAAGAATCTGCTTAGGGTTAGGCGTTTTGCGCTGCTTCGCGATGTACGGGCCAG
ATATACGCGTTGACATTGATTATTGACTAGTTATTAATAGTAATCAATTACGGGGTCATTAGTTCATAGC
CCATATATGGAGTTCCGCGTTACATAACTTACGGTAAATGGCCCGCCTGGCTGACCGCCCAACGACCCCC
GCCCATTGACGTCAATAATGACGTATGTTCCCATAGTAACGCCAATAGGGACTTTCCATTGACGTCAATG
GGTGGAGTATTTACGGTAAACTGCCCACTTGGCAGTACATCAAGTGTATCATATGCCAAGTACGCCCCCT
ATTGACGTCAATGACGGTAAATGGCCCGCCTGGCATTATGCCCAGTACATGACCTTATGGGACTTTCCTA
CTTGGCAGTACATCTACGTATTAGTCATCGCTATTACCATGGTGATGCGGTTTTGGCAGTACATCAATGG
GCGTGGATAGCGGTTTGACTCACGGGGATTTCCAAGTCTCCACCCCATTGACGTCAATGGGAGTTTGTTT
TGGCACCAAAATCAACGGGACTTTCCAAAATGTCGTAACAACTCCGCCCCATTGACGCAAATGGGCGGTA
GGCGTGTACGGTGGGAGGTCTATATAAGCAGAGCTCTCTGGCTAACTAGAGAACCCACTGCTTACTGGCT
TATCGAAATTAATACGACTCACTATAGGGAGACCCAAGCTGGCTAGCGTTTAAACTTAAGCTTGGTACCG
AGCTCGGATCCGCCACCATGGACTATAAGGACGACGACGATAAAATGATGCGATTTGTCTACATCTACAT
TCTGGTCATCTATGGGAGCTACCTGTGGTTCAGCCTGGGCGGGAACATGTTCACAATCAACTCAACTAAT
AGGGTGGCCAGCACCATTGCCCCTTACGCTTGCGTGAGCGACGTGAACCTGGAAGATAAGGCAACCTTCC
TGGACGAGCACACATCCATCCATGCCAATGATAGCTCCCTGCAGTGTTTTGTGCTGAACGACCAGCACGT
CCCACAGAATACTCTGGCTACCGATGTGGAAGGATACAATCGGGGCCTGCAGGAGAGAATCTCCCTGGAA
TATCAGCCACTGGAGTCTATCGTGTTCCTGCTGGGGACTCCCGCTGTCCTGGAGACCAAAGAATCACTGA
GCCTGCCCGTCAGTCCTGACGCACTGACACAGAAGCTGCTGAGCATCAGCTCCTCTGACGAGAACGAGAG
CTCCCAGAATACCTCTAGCACAGTGCAGTACTCCACCGTGGTGCACTCTGGCTATCGGCACCAGGTGCCC
TCCGTGCAGGTGTTCCCAGACGAGTAAGAATTCTGCAGATATCCAGCACAGTGGCGGCCGCTCGAGTCTA
GAGGGCCCGTTTAAACCCGCTGATCAGCCTCGACTGTGCCTTCTAGTTGCCAGCCATCTGTTGTTTGCCC
CTCCCCCGTGCCTTCCTTGACCCTGGAAGGTGCCACTCCCACTGTCCTTTCCTAATAAAATGAGGAAATT
GCATCGCATTGTCTGAGTAGGTGTCATTCTATTCTGGGGGGTGGGGTGGGGCAGGACAGCAAGGGGGAGG
ATTGGGAAGACAATAGCAGGCATGCTGGGGATGCGGTGGGCTCTATGGCTTCTGAGGCGGAAAGAACCAG
CTGGGGCTCTAGGGGGTATCCCC
[124 nt withheld, positions 1774-1897]
C
[91 nt withheld, positions 1899-1989]
A
[49 nt withheld, positions 1991-2039]
CCTTTGACGTTGGAGTCCACGTTCTTT
[37 nt withheld, positions 2067-2103]
ACCCTATCTCGGTCTATTCTTTTGATTTATAAGGGATTTTGCCGATTTCGGCCTATTGGTTAAAAAATGA
GCTGATTTAACAAAAATTTAACGCGAATTAATTCTGTGGAATGTGTGTCAGTTAGGGTGTGGAAAGTCCC
CAGGCTCCCCAGCAGGCAGAAGTATGCAAAGCATGCATCTCAATTAGTCAGCAACCAGGTGTGGAAAGTC
CCCAGGCTCCCCAGCAGGCAGAAGTATGCAAAGCATGCATCTCAATTAGTCAGCAACCATAGTCCCGCCC
CTAACTCCGCCCATCCCGCCCCTAACTCCGCCCAGTTCCGCCCATTCTCCGCCCCATGGCTGACTAATTT
TTTTTATTTATGCAGAGGCCGAGGCCGCCTCTGCCTCTGAGCTATTCCAGAAGTAGTGAGGAGGCTTTTT
TGGAGGCCTAGGCTTTTGCAAAAAGCTCCCGGGAGCTTGTATATCCATTTTCGGATCTGATCAAGAGACA
GGATGAGGATCGTTTCGCATGATTGAACAAGATGGATTGCACGCAGGTTCTCCGGCCGCTTGGGTGGAGA
GGCTATTCGGCTATGACTGGGCACAACAGACAATCGGCTGCTCTGATGCCGCCGTGTTCCGGCTGTCAGC
GCAGGGGCGCCCGGTTCTTTTTGTCAAGACCGACCTGTCCGGTGCCCTGAATGAACTGCAGGACGAGGCA
GCGCGGCTATCGTGGCTGGCCACGACGGGCGTTCCTTGCGCAGCTGTGCTCGACGTTGTCACTGAAGCGG
GAAGGGACTGGCTGCTATTGGGCGAAGTGCCGGGGCAGGATCTCCTGTCATCTCACCTTGCTCCTGCCGA
GAAAGTATCCATCATGGCTGATGCAATGCGGCGGCTGCATACGCTTGATCCGGCTACCTGCCCATTCGAC
CACCAAGCGAAACATCGCATCGAGCGAGCACGTACTCGGATGGAAGCCGGTCTTGTCGATCAGGATGATC
TGGACGAAGAGCATCAGGGGCTCGCGCCAGCCGAACTGTTCGCCAGGCTCAAGGCGCGCATGCCCGACGG
CGAGGATCTCGTCGTGACCCATGGCGATGCCTGCTTGCCGAATATCATGGTGGAAAATGGCCGCTTTTCT
GGATTCATCGACTGTGGCCGGCTGGGTGTGGCGGACCGCTATCAGGACATAGCGTTGGCTACCCGTGATA
TTGCTGAAGAGCTTGGCGGCGAATGGGCTGACCGCTTCCTCGTGCTTTACGGTATCGCCGCTCCCGATTC
GCAGCGCATCGCCTTCTATCGCCTTCTTGACGAGTTCTTCTGAGCGGGACTCTGGGGTTCGAAATGACCG
ACCAAGCGACGCCCAACCTGCCATCACGAGATTTCGATTCCACCGCCGCCTTCTATGAAAGGTTGGGCTT
CGGAATCGTTTTCCGGGACGCCGGCTGGATGATCCTCCAGCGCGGGGATCTCATGCTGGAGTTCTTCGCC
CACCCCAACTTGTTTATTGCAGCTTATAATGGTTACAAATAAAGCAATAGCATCACAAATTTCACAAATA
AAGCATTTTTTTCACTGCATTCTAGTTGTGGTTTGTCCAAACTCATCAATGTATCTTATCATGTCTGTAT
ACCGTCGACCTCTAGCTAGAGCTTGGCGTAATCATGGTCATAGCTGTTTCCTGTGTGAAATTGTTATCCG
CTCACAATTCCACACAACATACGAGCCGGAAGCATAAAGTGTAAAGCCTGGGGTGCCTAATGAGTGAGCT
AACTCACATTAATTGCGTTGCGCTCACTGCCCGCTTTCCAGTCGGGAAACCTGTCGTGCCAGCTGCATTA
ATGAATCGGCCAACGCGCGGGGAGAGGCGGTTTGCGTATTGGGCGCTCTTCCGCTTCCTCGCTCACTGAC
TCGCTGCGCTCGGTCGTTCGGCTGCGGCGAGCGGTATCAGCTCACTCAAAGGCGGTAATACGGTTATCCA
CAGAATCAGGGGATAACGCAGGAAAGAACATGTGAGCAAAAGGCCAGCAAAAGGCCAGGAACCGTAAAAA
GGCCGCGTTGCTGGCGTTTTTCCATAGGCTCCGCCCCCCTGACGAGCATCACAAAAATCGACGCTCAAGT
CAGAGGTGGCGAAACCCGACAGGACTATAAAGATACCAGGCGTTTCCCCCTGGAAGCTCCCTCGTGCGCT
CTCCTGTTCCGACCCTGCCGCTTACCGGATACCTGTCCGCCTTTCTCCCTTCGGGAAGCGTGGCGCTTTC
TCATAGCTCACGCTGTAGGTATCTCAGTTCGGTGTAGGTCGTTCGCTCCAAGCTGGGCTGTGTGCACGAA
CCCCCCGTTCAGCCCGACCGCTGCGCCTTATCCGGTAACTATCGTCTTGAGTCCAACCCGGTAAGACACG
ACTTATCGCCACTGGCAGCAGCCACTGGTAACAGGATTAGCAGAGCGAGGTATGTAGGCGGTGCTACAGA
GTTCTTGAAGTGGTGGCCTAACTACGGCTACACTAGAAGAACAGTATTTGGTATCTGCGCTCTGCTGAAG
CCAGTTACCTTCGGAAAAAGAGTTGGTAGCTCTTGATCCGGCAAACAAACCACCGCTGGTAGCGGTGGTT
TTTTTGTTTGCAAGCAGCAGATTACGCGCAGAAAAAAAGGATCTCAAGAAGATCCTTTGATCTTTTCTAC
GGGGTCTGACGCTCAGTGGAACGAAAACTCACGTTAAGGGATTTTGGTCATGAGATTATCAAAAAGGATC
TTCACCTAGATCCTTTTAAATTAAAAATGAAGTTTTAAATCAATCTAAAGTATATATGAGTAAACTTGGT
CTGACAGTTACCAATGCTTAATCAGTGAGGCACCTATCTCAGCGATCTGTCTATTTCGTTCATCCATAGT
TGCCTGACTCCCCGTCGTGTAGATAACTACGATACGGGAGGGCTTACCATCTGGCCCCAGTGCTGCAATG
ATACCGCGAGACCCACGCTCACCGGCTCCAGATTTATCAGCAATAAACCAGCCAGCCGGAAGGGCCGAGC
GCAGAAGTGGTCCTGCAACTTTATCCGCCTCCATCCAGTCTATTAATTGTTGCCGGGAAGCTAGAGTAAG
TAGTTCGCCAGTTAATAGTTTGCGCAACGTTGTTGCCATTGCTACAGGCATCGTGGTGTCACGCTCGTCG
TTTGGTATGGCTTCATTCAGCTCCGGTTCCCAACGATCAAGGCGAGTTACATGATCCCCCATGTTGTGCA
AAAAAGCGGTTAGCTCCTTCGGTCCTCCGATCGTTGTCAGAAGTAAGTTGGCCGCAGTGTTATCACTCAT
GGTTATGGCAGCACTGCATAATTCTCTTACTGTCATGCCATCCGTAAGATGCTTTTCTGTGACTGGTGAG
TACTCAACCAAGTCATTCTGAGAATAGTGTATGCGGCGACCGAGTTGCTCTTGCCCGGCGTCAATACGGG
ATAATACCGCGCCACATAGCAGAACTTTAAAAGTGCTCATCATTGGAAAACGTTCTTCGGGGCGAAAACT
CTCAAGGATCTTACCGCTGTTGAGATCCAGTTCGATGTAACCCACTCGTGCACCCAACTGATCTTCAGCA
TCTTTTACTTTCACCAGCGTTTCTGGGTGAGCAAAAACAGGAAGGCAAAATGCCGCAAAAAAGGGAATAA
GGGCGACACGGAAATGTTGAATACTCATACTCTTCCTTTTTCAATATTATTGAAGCATTTATCAGGGTTA
TTGTCTCATGAGCGGATACATATTTGAATGTATTTAGAAAAATAAACAAATAGGGGTTCCGCGCACATTT
CCCCGAAAAGTGCCACCTGACGTCGACGGATCGGGAGATCTCCCGATCCCCTATGGTGCACTCTCAGTAC
AATCTGCTCTGATGCCGCATAGTTAAGCCAGTATCTG
